>Addgene plasmid #55893 | mRuby2-CENPB-N-22 | addgene full sequence | sequence record 173191 | Addgene Partial NGS Result
ATGGGCCCCAAGCGGCGGCAGCTGACGTTCCGGGAGAAGTCGCGGATCATCCAGGAGGTGGAGGAGAACC
CGGACCTACGCAAGGGCGAGATCGCGCGGCGCTTCAACATCCCGCCGTCCACGCTGAGCACGATCCTGAA
GAACAAGCGCGCCATCCTGGCGTCGGAGCGCAAGTACGGGGTGGCCTCCACCTGCCGCAAGACCAACAAG
CTGTCTCCCTACGACAAGCTCGAGGGCTTGCTCATCGCCTGGTTCCAGCAGATCCGCGCCGCCGGCCTGC
CGGTCAAGGGCATCATCCTCAAGGAGAAGGCGCTGCGCATAGCCGAGGAGCTGGGCATGGACGACTTCAC
CGCCTCCAACGGCTGGCTGGACCGCTTCCGCCGGCGCCACGGCGTGGTGTCCTGCAGCGGCGTGGCCCGC
GCCCGCGCGCGAAACGCTGCCCCCCGCACCCCGGCGGCGCCTGCCAGTCCGGCCGCGGTGCCCTCGGAGG
GCAGTGGCGGGAGCACTCTCGAGCTCAAGCTTCGAATTCTGCAGTCGACGGTACCGCGGGCCCGGGATCC
ACCGGTCGCCACCATGGTGTCTAAGGGCGAAGAGCTGATCAAGGAAAATATGCGTATGAAGGTGGTCATG
GAAGGTTCGGTCAACGGCCACCAATTCAAATGCACAGGTGAAGGAGAAGGCAATCCGTACATGGGAACTC
AAACCATGAGGATCAAAGTCATCGAGGGAGGACCCCTGCCATTTGCCTTTGACATTCTTGCCACGTCGTT
CATGTATGGCAGCCGTACTTTTATCAAGTACCCGAAAGGCATTCCTGATTTCTTTAAACAGTCCTTTCCT
GAGGGTTTTACTTGGGAAAGAGTTACGAGATACGAAGATGGTGGAGTCGTCACCGTCATGCAGGACACCA
GCCTTGAGGATGGCTGTCTCGTTTACCACGTCCAAGTCAGAGGGGTAAACTTTCCCTCCAATGGTCCCGT
GATGCAGAAGAAGACCAAGGGTTGGGAGCCTAATACAGAGATGATGTATCCAGCAGATGGTGGTCTGAGG
GGATACACTCATATGGCACTGAAAGTTGATGGTGGTGGCCATCTGTCTTGCTCTTTCGTAACAACTTACA
GGTCAAAAAAGACCGTCGGGAACATCAAGATGCCCGGTATCCATGCCGTTGATCACCGCCTGGAAAGGTT
AGAGGAAAGTGACAATGAAATGTTCGTAGTACAACGCGAACACGCAGTTGCCAAGTTCGCCGGGCTTGGT
GGTGGGATGGACGAGCTGTACAAGTAAGCGGCCGCGACTCTAGATCATAATCAGCCATACCACATTTGTA
GAGGTTTTACTTGCTTTAAAAAACCTCCCACACCTCCCCCTGAACCTGAAACATAAAATGAATGCAATTG
TTGTTGTTAACTTGTTTATTGCAGCTTATAATGGTTACAAATAAAGCAATAGCATCACAAATTTCACAAA
TAAAGCATTTTTTTCACTGCATTCTAGTTGTGGTTTGTCCAAACTCATCAATGTATCTTAAGGCGTAAAT
TGTAAGCGTTAATATTTTGTTAAAATTCGCGTTAAATTTTTGTTAAATCAGCTCATTTTTTAACCAATAG
GCCGAAATCGGCAAAATCCCTTATAAATCAAAAGAATAGACCGAGATAGGGT
[37 nt withheld, positions 1663-1699]
AAAGAACGTGGACTCCAACGTCAAAGG
[49 nt withheld, positions 1727-1775]
T
[91 nt withheld, positions 1777-1867]
G
[124 nt withheld, positions 1869-1992]
CAGGTGGCACTTTTCGGGGAAATGTGCGCGGAACCCCTATTTGTTTATTTTTCTAAATACATTCAAATAT
GTATCCGCTCATGAGACAATAACCCTGATAAATGCTTCAATAATATTGAAAAAGGAAGAGTCCTGAGGCG
GAAAGAACCAGCTGTGGAATGTGTGTCAGTTAGGGTGTGGAAAGTCCCCAGGCTCCCCAGCAGGCAGAAG
TATGCAAAGCATGCATCTCAATTAGTCAGCAACCAGGTGTGGAAAGTCCCCAGGCTCCCCAGCAGGCAGA
AGTATGCAAAGCATGCATCTCAATTAGTCAGCAACCATAGTCCCGCCCCTAACTCCGCCCATCCCGCCCC
TAACTCCGCCCAGTTCCGCCCATTCTCCGCCCCATGGCTGACTAATTTTTTTTATTTATGCAGAGGCCGA
GGCCGCCTCGGCCTCTGAGCTATTCCAGAAGTAGTGAGGAGGCTTTTTTGGAGGCCTAGGCTTTTGCAAA
GATCGATCAAGAGACAGGATGAGGATCGTTTCGCATGATTGAACAAGATGGATTGCACGCAGGTTCTCCG
GCCGCTTGGGTGGAGAGGCTATTCGGCTATGACTGGGCACAACAGACAATCGGCTGCTCTGATGCCGCCG
TGTTCCGGCTGTCAGCGCAGGGGCGCCCGGTTCTTTTTGTCAAGACCGACCTGTCCGGTGCCCTGAATGA
ACTGCAAGACGAGGCAGCGCGGCTATCGTGGCTGGCCACGACGGGCGTTCCTTGCGCAGCTGTGCTCGAC
GTTGTCACTGAAGCGGGAAGGGACTGGCTGCTATTGGGCGAAGTGCCGGGGCAGGATCTCCTGTCATCTC
ACCTTGCTCCTGCCGAGAAAGTATCCATCATGGCTGATGCAATGCGGCGGCTGCATACGCTTGATCCGGC
TACCTGCCCATTCGACCACCAAGCGAAACATCGCATCGAGCGAGCACGTACTCGGATGGAAGCCGGTCTT
GTCGATCAGGATGATCTGGACGAAGAGCATCAGGGGCTCGCGCCAGCCGAACTGTTCGCCAGGCTCAAGG
CGAGCATGCCCGACGGCGAGGATCTCGTCGTGACCCATGGCGATGCCTGCTTGCCGAATATCATGGTGGA
AAATGGCCGCTTTTCTGGATTCATCGACTGTGGCCGGCTGGGTGTGGCGGACCGCTATCAGGACATAGCG
TTGGCTACCCGTGATATTGCTGAAGAGCTTGGCGGCGAATGGGCTGACCGCTTCCTCGTGCTTTACGGTA
TCGCCGCTCCCGATTCGCAGCGCATCGCCTTCTATCGCCTTCTTGACGAGTTCTTCTGAGCGGGACTCTG
GGGTTCGAAATGACCGACCAAGCGACGCCCAACCTGCCATCACGAGATTTCGATTCCACCGCCGCCTTCT
ATGAAAGGTTGGGCTTCGGAATCGTTTTCCGGGACGCCGGCTGGATGATCCTCCAGCGCGGGGATCTCAT
GCTGGAGTTCTTCGCCCACCCTAGGGGGAGGCTAACTGAAACACGGAAGGAGACAATACCGGAAGGAACC
CGCGCTATGACGGCAATAAAAAGACAGAATAAAACGCACGGTGTTGGGTCGTTTGTTCATAAACGCGGGG
TTCGGTCCCAGGGCTGGCACTCTGTCGATACCCCACCGAGACCCCATTGGGGCCAATACGCCCGCGTTTC
TTCCTTTTCCCCACCCCACCCCCCAAGTTCGGGTGAAGGCCCAGGGCTCGCAGCCAACGTCGGGGCGGCA
GGCCCTGCCATAGCCTCAGGTTACTCATATATACTTTAGATTGATTTAAAACTTCATTTTTAATTTAAAA
GGATCTAGGTGAAGATCCTTTTTGATAATCTCATGACCAAAATCCCTTAACGTGAGTTTTCGTTCCACTG
AGCGTCAGACCCCGTAGAAAAGATCAAAGGATCTTCTTGAGATCCTTTTTTTCTGCGCGTAATCTGCTGC
TTGCAAACAAAAAAACCACCGCTACCAGCGGTGGTTTGTTTGCCGGATCAAGAGCTACCAACTCTTTTTC
CGAAGGTAACTGGCTTCAGCAGAGCGCAGATACCAAATACTGTTCTTCTAGTGTAGCCGTAGTTAGGCCA
CCACTTCAAGAACTCTGTAGCACCGCCTACATACCTCGCTCTGCTAATCCTGTTACCAGTGGCTGCTGCC
AGTGGCGATAAGTCGTGTCTTACCGGGTTGGACTCAAGACGATAGTTACCGGATAAGGCGCAGCGGTCGG
GCTGAACGGGGGGTTCGTGCACACAGCCCAGCTTGGAGCGAACGACCTACACCGAACTGAGATACCTACA
GCGTGAGCTATGAGAAAGCGCCACGCTTCCCGAAGGGAGAAAGGCGGACAGGTATCCGGTAAGCGGCAGG
GTCGGAACAGGAGAGCGCACGAGGGAGCTTCCAGGGGGAAACGCCTGGTATCTTTATAGTCCTGTCGGGT
TTCGCCACCTCTGACTTGAGCGTCGATTTTTGTGATGCTCGTCAGGGGGGCGGAGCCTATGGAAAAACGC
CAGCAACGCGGCCTTTTTACGGTTCCTGGCCTTTTGCTGGCCTTTTGCTCACATGTTCTTTCCTGCGTTA
TCCCCTGATTCTGTGGATAACCGTATTACCGCCATGCATTAGTTATTAATAGTAATCAATTACGGGGTCA
TTAGTTCATAGCCCATATATGGAGTTCCGCGTTACATAACTTACGGTAAATGGCCCGCCTGGCTGACCGC
CCAACGACCCCCGCCCATTGACGTCAATAATGACGTATGTTCCCATAGTAACGCCAATAGGGACTTTCCA
TTGACGTCAATGGGTGGAGTATTTACGGTAAACTGCCCACTTGGCAGTACATCAAGTGTATCATATGCCA
AGTACGCCCCCTATTGACGTCAATGACGGTAAATGGCCCGCCTGGCATTATGCCCAGTACATGACCTTAT
GGGACTTTCCTACTTGGCAGTACATCTACGTATTAGTCATCGCTATTACCATGGTGATGCGGTTTTGGCA
GTACATCAATGGGCGTGGATAGCGGTTTGACTCACGGGGATTTCCAAGTCTCCACCCCATTGACGTCAAT
GGGAGTTTGTTTTGGCACCAAAATCAACGGGACTTTCCAAAATGTCGTAACAACTCCGCCCCATTGACGC
AAATGGGCGGTAGGCGTGTACGGTGGGAGGTCTATATAAGCAGAGCTGGTTTAGTGAACCGTCAGATCCG
CTAGCCACC
Features (pLannotate 1.2.2; 15 found; start..end, strand, type, name):
      1..507     +  CDS            CENPB (fragment): CENPB_HUMAN - Experimental evidence at protein level: Swiss-Prot protein existence level 1. Interacts with centromeric heterochromatin in chromosomes and binds to a specific 17 bp subset of alphoid satellite DNA, called the CENP-B box (PubMed:11726497). May organize arrays of centromere satellite DNA into a higher-order structure which then directs centromere formation and kinetochore assembly in mammalian chromosomes (Probable). From Homo sapiens (Human).
    508..560     +  misc_feature   MCS: multiple cloning site
    574..1284    +  CDS            mRuby2: mRuby2 is a basic (constitutively fluorescent) red fluorescent protein published in 2012, derived from Entacmaea quadricolor. It has moderate acid sensitivity.
   1303..1386    +  CDS            large T antigen (fragment): large T antigen from SV40 (simian virus 40)
   1409..1530    +  polyA_signal   SV40 poly(A) signal: SV40 polyadenylation signal
   1564..1992    -  rep_origin     f1 ori (sequence partly withheld): f1 bacteriophage origin of replication; arrow indicates direction of (+) strand synthesis
   2019..2123    +  promoter       AmpR promoter: bla
   2125..2482    +  promoter       SV40 promoter: SV40 enhancer and early promoter
   2517..3311    +  CDS            NeoR/KanR: aminoglycoside phosphotransferase from Tn5; aph(3')-II (or nptII); confers resistance to neomycin, kanamycin, and G418 (Geneticin®)
   3332..3484    +  CDS            ble (fragment): BLE_KLEPN - Experimental evidence at protein level: Swiss-Prot protein existence level 1. Binding protein with a strong affinity to the bleomycin family of antibiotics. Binds to CL990; an antimitotic-antibiotic compound. From Klebsiella pneumoniae.
   3543..3590    +  polyA_signal   HSV TK poly(A) signal: herpes simplex virus thymidine kinase polyadenylation signal (Cole and Stacy, 1985)
   3681..3697    -  polyA_signal   bGH poly(A) signal (fragment): bovine growth hormone polyadenylation signal
   3919..4507    +  rep_origin     ori: high-copy-number ColE1/pMB1/pBR322/pUC origin of replication
   4682..4985    +  enhancer       CMV enhancer: human cytomegalovirus immediate early enhancer
   4986..5189    +  promoter       CMV promoter: human cytomegalovirus (CMV) immediate early promoter
