[The description below was written by a language model from this plasmid's Addgene catalogue record and pLannotate feature annotations shown in this document.]
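Description:
mRuby2-CENPB-N-22 is a mammalian expression plasmid built on the mRuby2-N1 backbone, an N1-style fusion vector in which the gene of interest sits upstream of the fluorescent protein. It carries a high-copy ColE1/pUC-type origin for propagation in E. coli and an f1 origin. A single NeoR/KanR (aminoglycoside phosphotransferase) gene serves both hosts: a bacterial bla-type promoter drives kanamycin resistance in E. coli, while the adjacent SV40 enhancer/early promoter and an HSV TK polyadenylation signal allow G418 selection of stably transfected mammalian cells. The short hits annotated as SV40 large T antigen, ble and bGH poly(A) are fragments and are probably backbone remnants rather than functional parts.

The payload is a fragment of human CENPB encoding amino acids 1–169, the DNA-binding domain that recognises the CENP-B box in alphoid satellite DNA at centromeres. It is expressed from the CMV immediate-early enhancer and promoter. A short linker derived from the multiple cloning site joins it to mRuby2, a constitutively fluorescent red protein derived from Entacmaea quadricolor, which therefore lies at the C terminus of the fusion. The transcript ends at an SV40 poly(A) signal. The feature table, which is labelled a partial NGS result, is numbered from the start of the CENPB coding sequence, so the CMV elements appear at the end of the circular map.

The construct is used as a localization marker, labelling centromeres within the nucleus of transfected cells for red fluorescence imaging. The recorded excitation and emission are 559 and 600 nm. It belongs to a set of fusions associated with work on bright green and red fluorescent proteins for improved FRET.
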