Addgene plasmid #55893: mRuby2-CENPB-N-22
Purpose: Localization: Nucleus/Centromeres, Excitation: 559, Emission: 600
Depositing lab: Michael Davidson. Depositing organization: Florida State University, Tallahassee. Publication: Improving FRET dynamic range with bright green and red fluorescent proteins. Lam AJ, St-Pierre F, Gong Y, Marshall JD, Cranfill PJ, Baird MA, McKeown MR, Wiedenmann J, Davidson MW, Schnitzer MJ, Tsien RY, Lin MZ. Nat Methods. 2012 Sep 9. doi: 10.1038/nmeth.2171. PubMed 22961245.
Backbone
  Vector backbone: mRuby2-N1
  Backbone size w/o insert (bp): 4750
  Vector type: Mammalian Expression
  Selectable markers: Neomycin (select with G418)
Growth in bacteria
  Bacterial resistance: Kanamycin, 50 μg/mL
  Growth temperature: 37°C
  Growth strain: DH5alpha
  Copy number: High Copy
Gene/Insert
  Gene/Insert name: CENPB (alt name: NM_001810.5)
  Species: H. sapiens (human)
  Mutation: aa 1-169 of CENPB (DNA Binding Domain)
  Entrez Gene: CENPB
  Promoter: CMV
  Tag / fusion protein: mRuby2 (C terminal on backbone)
  Cloning method: Unknown
  Sequencing primers: 5′ CMV-F; 3′ SV40pA-R
Terms and licenses: Academic/Nonprofit Terms; Industry Terms
Depositor comments: . Excitation = 559; Emission = 600
How to cite: mRuby2-CENPB-N-22 was a gift from Michael Davidson (Addgene plasmid # 55893 ; http://n2t.net/addgene:55893 ; RRID:Addgene_55893)
