>Addgene plasmid #55893 | mRuby2-CENPB-N-22 | depositor partial sequence | sequence record 86799 | insert sequence
CGTCAGATCCGCTAGCCACCATGGGCCCCAAGCGGCGGCAGCTGACGTTCCGGGAGAAGTCGCGGATCAT
CCAGGAGGTGGAGGAGAACCCGGACCTACGCAAGGGCGAGATCGCGCGGCGCTTCAACATCCCGCCGTCC
ACGCTGAGCACGATCCTGAAGAACAAGCGCGCCATCCTGGCGTCGGAGCGCAAGTACGGGGTGGCCTCCA
CCTGCCGCAAGACCAACAAGCTGTCTCCCTACGACAAGCTCGAGGGCTTGCTCATCGCCTGGTTCCAGCA
GATCCGCGCCGCCGGCCTGCCGGTCAAGGGCATCATCCTCAAGGAGAAGGCGCTGCGCATAGCCGAGGAG
CTGGGCATGGACGACTTCACCGCCTCCAACGGCTGGCTGGACCGCTTCCGCCGGCGCCACGGCGTGGTGT
CCTGCAGCGGCGTGGCCCGCGCCCGCGCGCGAAACGCTGCCCCCCGCACCCCGGCGGCGCCTGCCAGTCC
GGCCGCGGTGCCCTCGGAGGGCAGTGGCGGGAGCACTCTCGAGCTCAAGCTTCGAATTCTGCAGTCGACG
GTACCGCGGGCCCGGGATCCACCGGTCGCCACCATGGTGTCTAAGGGCGAAGAGCTGATCAAGGAAAATA
TGCGTATGAAGGTGGTCATGGAAGGTTCGGTCAACGGCCACCAATTCAAATGCACAGGTGAAGGAGAAGG
CAATCCGTACATGGGAACTCAAACCATGAGGATCAAAGTCATCGAGGGAGGACCCCTGCCATTTGCCTTT
GACATTCTTGCCACGTCGTTCATGTATGGCAGCCGTACTTTTATCAAGTACCCGAAAGGCATTCCTGATT
TCTTTAAACAGTCCTTTCCTGAGGGTTTTACTTGGGAAAGAGTTACGAGATACGAAGATGGTGGAGTCGT
CACCGTCATGCAGGACACCAGCCTTGAGGATGGCTGTCTCGTTTACCACGTCCAAGTCAGAGGGGTAAAC
TTTCCCTCCAATGGTCCCGTGATGCAGAAGAAGACCAAGGGTTGGGAGCCTAATACAGAGATGATGTATC
CAGCAGATGGTGGTCTGAGGGGATACACTCATATGGCACTGAAAGTTGATGGTGGTGGCCATCTGTCTTG
CTCTTTCGTAACAACTTACAGGTCAAAAAAGACCGTCGGGAACATCAAGATGCCCGGTATCCATGCCGTT
GATCACCGCCTGGAAAGGTTAGAGGAAAGTGACAATGAAATGTTCGTAGTACAACGCGAACACGCAGTTG
CCAAGTTCGCCGGGCTTGGTGGTGGGATGGACGAGCTGTACAAGTAAGCGGCCGCGACTCTAGATCATAA
TCAGC
